Addgene plasmid #148500: pAc5.1B-lambdaN-HA-DmNot1_1710-2505-H2067D-dsRNAres_AD
Purpose: Insect Expression of DmNot1_1710-2505-H2067D-dsRNAres
Depositing lab: Elisa Izaurralde. Depositing organization: Max Planck Institute for Developmental Biology. Publication: Distinct modes of recruitment of the CCR4-NOT complex by Drosophila and vertebrate Nanos. Raisch T, Bhandari D, Sabath K, Helms S, Valkov E, Weichenrieder O, Izaurralde E. EMBO J. 2016 May 2;35(9):974-90. doi: 10.15252/embj.201593634. Epub 2016 Mar 11. PubMed 26968986.
Backbone
  Vector backbone: Unknown
  Vector type: Insect Expression
Growth in bacteria
  Bacterial resistance: Ampicillin, 100 μg/mL
  Growth temperature: 37°C
  Growth strain: DH5alpha
  Copy number: Low Copy
Gene/Insert
  Gene/Insert name: DmNot1_1710-2505-H2067D-dsRNAres
  Species: D. melanogaster (fly)
  Mutation: 4 silent mutations compared to the sequence given by NCBI: NM_001103772.2.
  Entrez Gene: Not1 (a.k.a. Dmel_CG34407, CG1874, CG1884, CG34407, Dmel\CG34407, Dmel_CG1874, Dmel_CG1884, NOT, NOT1, anon-EST:Liang-1.29, anon-WO0118547.221, clone 1.29, not1)
  Cloning method: Unknown
Terms and licenses: Academic/Nonprofit Terms; Industry Terms: Not Available to Industry
Depositor comments: Plasmids from this collection were made available to the research community and donated after the lab closed. Please note that the sequence provided by the depositing laboratory may be theoretical/predicted or based on Sanger sequencing results. There may be discrepancies between sequencing results obtained by Addgene and the depositor sequence. If an Addgene verified sequence is not available, please contact before placing your order to request that our lab fully sequence the plasmid.
How to cite: pAc5.1B-lambdaN-HA-DmNot1_1710-2505-H2067D-dsRNAres_AD was a gift from Elisa Izaurralde (Addgene plasmid # 148500 ; http://n2t.net/addgene:148500 ; RRID:Addgene_148500)
