[The description below was written by a language model from this plasmid's Addgene catalogue record and pLannotate feature annotations shown in this document.]
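Description:
pAc5.1B-lambdaN-HA-DmNot1_1710-2505-H2067D-dsRNAres_AD is a 7,848 nt insect expression plasmid. The catalogue lists the backbone as unknown, although the name points to the pAc5.1B series. It is propagated in E. coli using a ColE1/pUC-type origin and an ampicillin resistance gene (AmpR, β-lactamase) driven by its own bla promoter. The record lists it as low copy, whereas the origin is annotated as a high-copy type. Short annotated fragments of a tetracycline resistance gene and SV40 large T antigen appear to be non-functional backbone remnants.

Expression in Drosophila cells is driven by the constitutive D. melanogaster actin 5C (Ac5) promoter and terminated by an SV40 polyadenylation signal. The insert encodes residues 1710–2505 of Drosophila Not1, the scaffold subunit of the CCR4-NOT deadenylase complex. The annotation tool matched this region to human CNOT1 by homology, but the recorded species is fly. As the name indicates, the fragment carries the H2067D substitution and an N-terminal lambdaN-HA tag, neither of which is annotated separately in the feature table. The lambdaN peptide binds BoxB RNA hairpins, so the fusion can be tethered to a BoxB-containing reporter mRNA, while HA allows detection. A vector-derived V5 tag lies downstream of the insert, and the record does not say whether it is translated in frame.

The "dsRNAres" label implies that the coding sequence is altered to escape dsRNA-mediated knockdown, which would allow complementation in cells depleted of endogenous Not1. The record notes four silent changes relative to the reference sequence but does not explicitly link them to this resistance. The associated study examined how Drosophila and vertebrate Nanos recruit the CCR4-NOT complex, so the point mutant probably served to test an interaction surface, though the record does not state this.
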