Features (pLannotate 1.2.2; 9 found; start..end, strand, type, name):
     56..2568    +  promoter       Ac5 promoter: Drosophila melanogaster actin 5C promoter
   2600..5086    +  CDS            CNOT1 (fragment): CNOT1_HUMAN - Also known as CDC39, KIAA1007, NOT1. Experimental evidence at protein level: Swiss-Prot protein existence level 1. Scaffolding component of the CCR4-NOT complex which is one of the major cellular mRNA deadenylases and is linked to various cellular processes including bulk mRNA degradation, miRNA-mediated repression, translational repression during translational initiation and general transcription regulation. Additional complex functions may be a consequence of its influence on mRNA expression. Its scaffolding function implies its interaction with the catalytic complex module and
   5133..5174    +  CDS            V5 tag: epitope tag from simian virus 5
   5274..5408    -  polyA_signal   SV40 poly(A) signal: SV40 polyadenylation signal
   5431..5515    -  CDS            large T antigen (fragment): large T antigen from SV40 (simian virus 40)
   5516..5986    +  CDS            TcR (fragment): tetracycline efflux protein; tet; confers resistance to tetracycline
   6030..6618    -  rep_origin     ori: high-copy-number ColE1/pMB1/pBR322/pUC origin of replication
   6789..7649    -  CDS            AmpR: β-lactamase; bla; confers resistance to ampicillin, carbenicillin, and related antibiotics
   7650..7754    -  promoter       AmpR promoter: bla
>Addgene plasmid #148500 | pAc5.1B-lambdaN-HA-DmNot1_1710-2505-H2067D-dsRNAres_AD | depositor full sequence | sequence record 290948 | Full Sequence
CTTCAAGGAATTAATTCTATATTCTAAAAACACAAATGATACTTCTAAAAAAAATCATGAATGGCATCAA
CTCTGAATCAAATCTTTGCAGATGCACCTACTTCTCATTTCCACTGTCACATCATTTTTCCAGATCTCGC
TGCCTGTTATGTGGCCCACAAACCAAGACACGTTTTATGGCCATTAAAGCTGGCTGATCGTCGCCAAACA
CCAAATACATATCAATATGTACATTCGAGAAAGAAGCGATCAAAGAAGCGTCTTCGGGCGAGTAGGAGAA
TGCGGAGGAGAAGGAGAACGAGCTGATCTAGTATCTCTCCACAATCCAATGCCAACTGACCAACTGGCCA
TATTCGGAGCAATTTGAAGCCAATTTCCATCGCCTGGCGATCGCTCCATTCTTGGCTATATGTTTTTCAC
CGTTCCCGGGGCCATTTTCAAAGACTCGTCGGTAAGATAAGATTGTGTCACTCGCTGTCTCTCTTCATTT
GTCGAAGAATGCTGAGGAATTTCGCGATGACGTCGGCGAGTATTTTGAAGAATGAGAATAATTTGTATTT
ATACGAAAATCAGTTAGTGGAATTTTCTACAAAAACATGTTATCTATAGATAATTTTGTTGCAAAATATG
TTGACTATGACAAAGATTGTATGTATATACCTTTAATGTATTCTCATTTTCTTATGTATTTATAATGGCA
ATGATGATACTGATGATATTTTAAGATGATGCCAGACCACAGGCTGATTTCTGCGTCTTTTGCCGAACGC
AGTGCATGTGCGGTTGTTGTTTTTTGGAATAGTTTCAATTTTCGGACTGTCCGCTTTGATTTCAGTTTCT
TGGCTTATTCAAAAAGCAAAGTAAAGCCAAAAAAGCGAGATGGCAATACCAAATGCGGCAAAACGGTAGT
GGAAGGAAAGGGGTGCGGGGCAGCGGAAGGAAGGGTGGGGCGGGGCGTGGCGGGGTCTGTGGCTGGGCGC
GACGTCACCGACGTTGGAGCCACTCCTTTGACCATGTGTGCGTGTGTGTATTATTCGTGTCTCGCCACTC
GCCGGTTGTTTTTTTCTTTTTATCTCGCTCTCTCTAGCGCCATCTCGTACGCATGCTCAACGCACCGCAT
GTTGCCGTGTCCTTTATGCGTCATTTTGGCTCGAAATAGGCAATTATTTAAACAAAGATTAGTCAACGAA
AACGCTAAAATAAATAAGTCTACAATATGGTTACTTATTGCCATGTGTGTGCAGCCAACGATAGCAACAA
AAGCAACAACACAGTGGCTTTCCCTCTTTCACTTTTTGTTTGCAAGCGCGTGCGAGCAAGACGGCACGAC
CGGCAAACGCAATTACGCTGACAAAGAGCAGACGAAGTTTTGGCCGAAAAACATCAAGGCGCCTGATACG
AATGCATTTGCAATAACAATTGCGATATTTAATATTGTTTATGAAGCTGTTTGACTTCAAAACACACAAA
AAAAAAAATAAAACAAATTATTTGAAAGAGAATTAGGAATCGGACAGCTTATCGTTACGGGCTAACAGCA
CACCGAGACGAAATAGCTTACCTGACGTCACAGCCTCTGGAAGAACTGCCGCCAAGCAGAGAGAGAGAGA
AAAAGAGGGAGAGCAGCTTAGACCGCATGTGCTTGTGTGTGAGGCGTCTCTCTCTTCGTCTCCTGTTTGC
GCAAACGCATAGACTGCACTGAGAAAATCGATTACCTATTTTTTATGAATGAATATTTGCACTATTACTA
TTCAAAACTATTAAGATAGCAATCACATTCAATAGCCAAATACTATACCACCTGAGCGATGCAACGAAAT
GATCAATTTGAGCAAAAATGCTGCATATTTAGGACGGCATCATTATAGAAATGCTTCTTGCTGTGTACTT
TTCTCTCGTCTGGCAGCTGTTTCGCCGTTATTGTTAAAACCGGCTTAAGTTAGGTGTGTTTTCTACGACT
AGTGATGCCCCTACTAGAAGATGTGTGTTGCACAAATGTCCCTGAATAACCAATTTGAAGTGCAGATAGC
AGTAAACGTAAGCTAATATGAATATTATTTAACTGTAATGTTTTAATATCGCTGGACATTACTAATAAAC
CCACTATAAACACATGTACATATGTATGTTTTGGCATACAATGAGTAGTTGGGGAAAAAATGTGTAAAAG
CACCGTGACCATCACAGCATAAAGATAACCAGCTGAAGTATCGAATATGAGTAACCCCCAAATTGAATCA
CATGCCGCAACTGATAGGACCCATGGAAGTACACTCTTCATGGCGATATACAAGACACACACAAGCACGA
ACACCCAGTTGCGGAGGAAATTCTCCGTAAATGAAAACCCAATCGGCGAACAATTCATACCCATATATGG
TAAAAGTTTTGAACGCGACTTGAGAGCGGAGAGCATTGCGGCTGATAAGGTTTTAGCGCTAAGCGGGCTT
TATAAAACGGGCTGCGGGACCAGTTTTCATATCACTACCGTTTGAGTTCTTGTGCTGTGTGGATACTCCT
CCCGACACAAAGCCGCTCCATCAGCCAGCAGTCGTCTAATCCAGAGACCCCGGATCGGGGTACCAACATG
GACGCACAAACACGACGACGTGAGCGTCGCGCTGAGAAACAAGCTCAATGGAAAGCTGCAAACGGTGGAT
CTCCTCCACATATGGCTTACCCATACGATGTTCCAGATTACGCTCCTCCAAGCTTAATTAAGCAGCCAAA
TGTGTTTGCTAATGATGATAGCATGGTATACGGGGAACTGGCTAGCAAAATGGAGGCCTTCATGAACACG
GCAATCGGAGTGCCGACACTCCAGATCCAGGCTAGCAAGATGCACATGCTACTCAACGCCCTGATAGCGA
CGCGTCGACTGCGTGACCAAGAGTCTGCCTTTAATCTGCTGACCCGCGCGGTCGAGGGTTTGACCGAAGG
ATTGGTCAATATGCATGAAAACATGGAGCAAATGAAGATGTACCAAAACATCCATCTCCGTATCCTTGGC
TTGCTGAACAACAGTTTCGGTGCTCCAAACACAGAGCGAGCGGTAACAAAGTGTTTCTTCGATATCCGAG
AGGAGGTGCGATATAACGTGGAGGCAGCTCGCGCTTTGATTACGTCGCACTTTGTCAATCTGAATCAGTT
TGACGGAATGCTACGCGACTGCATGGACAACGGAAACAATTATGTGGCTATATCGTTCGGTATCGCACTG
CTGGAGCGCCTCATCATGGACGATCGAGTGATTAATATTGTTTCGGACAACGAATTCATGGCAACTGTTG
AGCTGCTAGGTAGGCTGACCCAACACCGTCACCGCTACCCCGAGTGTATCGTCAACGCCATCGACACCCT
GTGGTCCGGCAATTTCAATAGCTCCTCCGATTATTCCCCCTTTAATGGAAACGACCGCTATCTGAGCGGC
GCTAGCCACTATATTCATAGCGGAATGCACCATGTCCGCTCGTGTGACACCGACGACCCCCCCGGACTCC
AGGAAAAAACCGAATTCTTGTTGAAAGACTGGGTGGCCTTGTATACCCAGCAAAATCAACAATCGACCCG
TGACGCCCGTAATTTTGGCGCCTTCGTGCAAAAAATGAATACCTACGGCATTTTGAAGACCGATGATCTG
ATTACGCGCTTCTTTCGTCAAGCTACCCATATCTGTACCGACGTCGTCTATCGTATGTTTGCTGAACCCA
GCCTTCCCATTAATCAAGCTAAGAATAAAATTTTTCAATGGATTGACGCCTTTGTGCACTTGATCGCCAT
GCTGGTCCGCGACTCGGGAGAGGCCGGCAACCCCACGACGAAAATTAATTTGCTCAATAAAGTCTTGGGA
ATCGTCTTGGGCACCTTGATCAAAGATCACGAAATGCGCGGAGTGTCCTTTCAACAAGTGGGATATCACC
GTTTTTTTATGATGTTGTTTATGGAATTGTGTACCGCTGACGTCATCCTGGAAAGCTTGATGCATAGCAT
CGTCAGCGCTTTTGCTTACACATATCACTTGTTGAATCCCAGCGTGGCTCCGGGATTCTGCTTTGCTTGG
TTGGAGCTCATTTCGCATCGCGTCTTCCTGGGCCGCATCCTGGTCCAAATTCCCGGGCAAAAGGGCTGGC
CACTTTACGCTCAATTGCTGCAGGACCTTTTTAAATATCTTGCGCCCTTCTTACGCAACACTGAGCTCGG
CAAACCAGTCCAGCTTTTGTACAAGGGGACGCTACGTGTTCTGCTCGTTCTGCTTCACGACTTCCCGGAG
TTCTTGTGCGACTATCATTTTGGGTTCTGTGACACCATCCCGCCCAATTGCGTCCAGATGCGTAACATCA
TCCTGTCGGCGTTTCCGCGCAACATGCGCTTGCCCGATCCCTTCACGCCCAACCTAAAAGTGGACATGCT
GTCGGACAGTAGTAATGCGCCTAAGGTGCTCAGTAGCTACATTATGAACATCCAGCCCGCGAACTTTAAG
AAGGATTTGGACTCGTACCTCAAGGCCCGGGCGCCAGTTACTTTTCTATCGGAATTACGTGGTCACTTGC
AGGTGACAAGCGAGCCAGGAACTCGTTACAACATGGCGCTGATGAATGCTCTGGTCATGTATGTGGGAAC
TCAGGCGATTGCTTTGATCAGAAACAAAAACTTTGTGCCCAACACCTCGAACATAGCACACAGCGCCCAC
ATGGATATCTTCCAGAATCTTGCTGTTGACTTGGATACGGAGGGTCGCTATCTGTTCTTGAATGCGATTG
CGAACCAGTTGCGCTATCCCAACAGCCACACGCACTACTTCAGCTGTGCGGTGCTGCATCTGTTTGCCGA
GGCCAACTCGGAGGCAATTCAGGAGCAGATCACTCGCGTACTTCTGGAACGATTGATCGTGAACCGCCCG
CATCCTTGGGGACTGTTGATCACTTTTATTGAGCTGATCAAAAATCCCATCTACAAGTTCTGGGACCATG
ACTTTGTGCACTGTGCGCCAGAGATCACCAAGCTCTTTGAATCGGTGGCCCGTTCCTGTCTGGCCAAGTC
GAACGTCACCCAGCAGTTGAACATGCCCGTCGTCGATGGCGAGGGCCAGGAGGTAGCCACCATCAACTGA
TCTAGAGGGCCCGCGGTTCGAAGGTAAGCCTATCCCTAACCCTCTCCTCGGTCTCGATTCTACGCGTACC
GGTCATCATCACCATCACCATTGAGTTTAAACCCGCTGATCAGCCTCGACTGTGCCTTCTAAGGCCTGAG
CTCGCTGATCAGCCTCGATCGAGGATCCAGACATGATAAGATACATTGATGAGTTTGGACAAACCACAAC
TAGAATGCAGTGAAAAAAATGCTTTATTTGTGAAATTTGTGATGCTATTGCTTTATTTGTAACCATTATA
AGCTGCAATAAACAAGTTAACAACAACAATTGCATTCATTTTATGTTTCAGGTTCAGGGGGAGGTGTGGG
AGGTTTTTTAAAGCAAGTAAAACCTCTACAAATGTGGTATGGCTGATTATGATCAGTCGACCGATGCCCT
TGAGAGCCTTCAACCCAGTCAGCTCCTTCCGGTGGGCGCGGGGCATGACTATCGTCGCCGCACTTATGAC
TGTCTTCTTTATCATGCAACTCGTAGGACAGGTGCCGGCAGCGCTCTGGGTCATTTTCGGCGAGGACCGC
TTTCGCTGGAGCGCGACGATGATCGGCCTGTCGCTTGCGGTATTCGGAATCTTGCACGCCCTCGCTCAAG
CCTTCGTCACTGGTCCCGCCACCAAACGTTTCGGCGAGAAGCAGGCCATTATCGCCGGCATGGCGGCCGA
CGCGCTGGGCTACGTCTTGCTGGCGTTCGCGACGCGAGGCTGGATGGCCTTCCCCATTATGATTCTTCTC
GCTTCCGGCGGCATCGGGATGCCCGCGTTGCAGGCCATGCTGTCCAGGCAGGTAGATGACGACCATCAGG
GACAGCTTCAAGGATCGCTCGCGGCTCTTACCAGCCAGCAAAAGGCCAGGAACCGTAAAAAGGCCGCGTT
GCTGGCGTTTTTCCATAGGCTCCGCCCCCCTGACGAGCATCACAAAAATCGACGCTCAAGTCAGAGGTGG
CGAAACCCGACAGGACTATAAAGATACCAGGCGTTTCCCCCTGGAAGCTCCCTCGTGCGCTCTCCTGTTC
CGACCCTGCCGCTTACCGGATACCTGTCCGCCTTTCTCCCTTCGGGAAGCGTGGCGCTTTCTCAATGCTC
ACGCTGTAGGTATCTCAGTTCGGTGTAGGTCGTTCGCTCCAAGCTGGGCTGTGTGCACGAACCCCCCGTT
CAGCCCGACCGCTGCGCCTTATCCGGTAACTATCGTCTTGAGTCCAACCCGGTAAGACACGACTTATCGC
CACTGGCAGCAGCCACTGGTAACAGGATTAGCAGAGCGAGGTATGTAGGCGGTGCTACAGAGTTCTTGAA
GTGGTGGCCTAACTACGGCTACACTAGAAGGACAGTATTTGGTATCTGCGCTCTGCTGAAGCCAGTTACC
TTCGGAAAAAGAGTTGGTAGCTCTTGATCCGGCAAACAAACCACCGCTGGTAGCGGTGGTTTTTTTGTTT
GCAAGCAGCAGATTACGCGCAGAAAAAAAGGATCTCAAGAAGATCCTTTGATCTTTTCTACGGGGTCTGA
CGCTCAGTGGAACGAAAACTCACGTTAAGGGATTTTGGTCATGAGATTATCAAAAAGGATCTTCACCTAG
ATCCTTTTAAATTAAAAATGAAGTTTTAAATCAATCTAAAGTATATATGAGTAAACTTGGTCTGACAGTT
ACCAATGCTTAATCAGTGAGGCACCTATCTCAGCGATCTGTCTATTTCGTTCATCCATAGTTGCCTGACT
CCCCGTCGTGTAGATAACTACGATACGGGAGGGCTTACCATCTGGCCCCAGTGCTGCAATGATACCGCGA
GACCCACGCTCACCGGCTCCAGATTTATCAGCAATAAACCAGCCAGCCGGAAGGGCCGAGCGCAGAAGTG
GTCCTGCAACTTTATCCGCCTCCATCCAGTCTATTAATTGTTGCCGGGAAGCTAGAGTAAGTAGTTCGCC
AGTTAATAGTTTGCGCAACGTTGTTGCCATTGCTGCAGGCATCGTGGTGTCACGCTCGTCGTTTGGTATG
GCTTCATTCAGCTCCGGTTCCCAACGATCAAGGCGAGTTACATGATCCCCCATGTTGTGCAAAAAAGCGG
TTAGCTCCTTCGGTCCTCCGATCGTTGTCAGAAGTAAGTTGGCCGCAGTGTTATCACTCATGGTTATGGC
AGCACTGCATAATTCTCTTACTGTCATGCCATCCGTAAGATGCTTTTCTGTGACTGGTGAGTACTCAACC
AAGTCATTCTGAGAATAGTGTATGCGGCGACCGAGTTGCTCTTGCCCGGCGTCAACACGGGATAATACCG
CGCCACATAGCAGAACTTTAAAAGTGCTCATCATTGGAAAACGTTCTTCGGGGCGAAAACTCTCAAGGAT
CTTACCGCTGTTGAGATCCAGTTCGATGTAACCCACTCGTGCACCCAACTGATCTTCAGCATCTTTTACT
TTCACCAGCGTTTCTGGGTGAGCAAAAACAGGAAGGCAAAATGCCGCAAAAAAGGGAATAAGGGCGACAC
GGAAATGTTGAATACTCATACTCTTCCTTTTTCAATATTATTGAAGCATTTATCAGGGTTATTGTCTCAT
GAGCGGATACATATTTGAATGTATTTAGAAAAATAAACAAATAGGGGTTCCGCGCACATTTCCCCGAAAA
GTGCCACCTGACGTCTAAGAAACCATTATTATCATGACATTAACCTATAAAAATAGGCGTATCACGAGGC
CCTTTCGT
